>Addgene plasmid #91524 | pHH0103_VAV3-2/2 | addgene full sequence | sequence record 192432 | Addgene NGS Result
TTAACCTATAAAAATAGGCGTATCACGAGGCCCTTTCGTCTTCAAGAATTCCCGACACCATCGAATGGTG
CAAAACCTTTCGCGGTATGGCATGATAGCGCCCGGAAGAGAGTCAATTCAGGGTGGTGAATGTGAAACCA
GTAACGTTATACGATGTCGCAGAGTATGCCGGTGTCTCTTATCAGACCGTTTCCCGCGTGGTGAACCAGG
CCAGCCACGTTTCTGCGAAAACGCGGGAAAAAGTGGAAGCGGCGATGGCGGAGCTGAATTACATTCCCAA
CCGCGTGGCACAACAACTGGCGGGCAAACAGTCGTTGCTGATTGGCGTTGCCACCTCCAGTCTGGCCCTG
CACGCGCCGTCGCAAATTGTCGCGGCGATTAAATCTCGCGCCGATCAACTGGGTGCCAGCGTGGTGGTGT
CGATGGTAGAACGAAGCGGCGTCGAAGCCTGTAAAGCGGCGGTGCACAATCTTCTCGCGCAACGCGTCAG
TGGGCTGATCATTAACTATCCGCTGGATGACCAGGATGCCATTGCTGTGGAAGCTGCCTGCACTAATGTT
CCGGCGTTATTTCTTGATGTCTCTGACCAGACACCCATCAACAGTATTATTTTCTCCCATGAAGACGGTA
CGCGACTGGGCGTGGAGCATCTGGTCGCATTGGGTCACCAGCAAATCGCGCTGTTAGCGGGCCCATTAAG
TTCTGTCTCGGCGCGTCTGCGTCTGGCTGGCTGGCATAAATATCTCACTCGCAATCAAATTCAGCCGATA
GCGGAACGGGAAGGCGACTGGAGTGCCATGTCCGGTTTTCAACAAACCATGCAAATGCTGAATGAGGGCA
TCGTTCCCACTGCGATGCTGGTTGCCAACGATCAGATGGCGCTGGGCGCAATGCGCGCCATTACCGAGTC
CGGGCTGCGCGTTGGTGCGGATATCTCGGTAGTGGGATACGACGATACCGAAGACAGCTCATGTTATATC
CCGCCGTTAACCACCATCAAACAGGATTTTCGCCTGCTGGGGCAAACCAGCGTGGACCGCTTGCTGCAAC
TCTCTCAGGGCCAGGCGGTGAAGGGCAATCAGCTGTTGCCCGTCTCACTGGTGAAAAGAAAAACCACCCT
GGCGCCCAATACGCAAACCGCCTCTCCCCGCGCGTTGGCCGATTCATTAATGCAGCTGGCACGACAGGTT
TCCCGACTGGAAAGCGGGCAGTGAGCGCAACGCAATTAATGTAAGTTAGCTCACTCATTAGGCACAATTC
TCATGTTTGACAGCTTATCATCGACTGCACGGTGCACCAATGCTTCTGGCGTCAGGCAGCCATCGGAAGC
TGTGGTATGGCTGTGCAGGTCGTAAATCACTGCATAATTCGTGTCGCTCAAGGCGCACTCCCGTTCTGGA
TAATGTTTTTTGCGCCGACATCATAACGGTTCTGGCAAATATTCTGAAATGAGCTGTTGACAATTAATCA
TCGGCTCGTATAATGTGTGGAATTGTGAGCGGATAACAATTTCACACAGGAAACAGCCAGTCCGTTTAGG
TGTTTTCACGAGCACTTCACCAACAAGGACCATAGATTATGAAAATCGAAGAACACCATCACCATCACCA
TTCCAGCGGTAAGCTTATGTCCCCTATACTAGGTTATTGGAAAATTAAGGGCCTTGTGCAACCCACTCGA
CTTCTTTTGGAATATCTTGAAGAAAAATATGAAGAGCATTTGTATGAGCGCGATGAAGGTGATAAATGGC
GAAACAAAAAGTTTGAATTGGGTTTGGAGTTTCCCAATCTTCCTTATTATATTGATGGTGATGTTAAATT
AACACAGTCTATGGCCATCATACGTTATATAGCTGACAAGCACAACATGTTGGGTGGTTGTCCAAAAGAG
CGTGCAGAGATTTCAATGCTTGAAGGAGCGGTTTTGGATATTAGATACGGTGTTTCGAGAATTGCATATA
GTAAAGACTTTGAAACTCTCAAAGTTGATTTTCTTAGCAAGCTACCTGAAATGCTGAAAATGTTCGAAGA
TCGTTTATGTCATAAAACATATTTAAATGGTGATCATGTAACCCATCCTGACTTCATGTTGTATGACGCT
CTTGATGTTGTTTTATACATGGACCCAATGTGCCTGGATGCGTTCCCAAAATTAGTTTGTTTTAAAAAAC
GTATTGAAGCTATCCCACAAATTGATAAGTACTTGAAATCCAGCAAGTATATAGCATGGCCTTTGCAGGG
CTGGCAAGCCACGTTTGGTGGTGGCGACCATCCTCCAAAATCGGATCTGGAAGTTCTGTTCCAGGGGCCC
CTGTCCAGCGGTCTGGTTCCGCGTGGTTCCGGTACCGCGGCCCAGCCGGCCGGTATCGCAATCGCCCGTT
ACGATTTCTGTGCACGTGATATGCGTGAACTGTCCCTGCTGAAAGGTGATGTTGTCAAAATCTATACCAA
AATGTCCGCCAATGGTTGGTGGCGTGGTGAAGTTAATGGTCGTGTCGGTTGGTTTCCATCCACCTATGTC
GAAGAAGATGAAGCGGCCGCATA
[142 nt withheld, positions 2544-2685]
C
[98 nt withheld, positions 2687-2784]
AGTTTGTACTGGTGACGAAACTCAGTGTCTAGCTAGAGTGGC
[149 nt withheld, positions 2827-2975]
T
[41 nt withheld, positions 2977-3017]
T
[62 nt withheld, positions 3019-3080]
A
[35 nt withheld, positions 3082-3116]
CCTCCCTCAATCGGTTGAATGTCGCCCTTTTGTCTTTGGCGCTGGTAAACCATATGAA
[86 nt withheld, positions 3175-3260]
T
[54 nt withheld, positions 3262-3315]
CTAGCGCCGCCCTATACCTTGTCTGCCTCCCCGCGTTGCGTCGCGGTGCATGGAGCCGGGCCACCTCGAC
CTGAATGGAAGCCGGCGGCACCTCGCTAACGGATTCACCACTCCAAGAATTGGAGCCAATCAATTCTTGC
GGAGAACTGTGAATGCGCAAACCAACCCTTGGCAGAACATATCCATCGCGTCCGCCATCTCCAGCAGCCG
CACGCGGCGCATCTCGGGCAGCGTTGGGTCCTGGCCACGGGTGCGCATGATCGTGCTCCTGTCGTTGAGG
ACCCGGCTAGGCTGGCGGGGTTGCCTTACTGGTTAGCAGAATGAATCACCGATACGCGAGCGAACGTGAA
GCGACTGCTGCTGCAAAACGTCTGCGACCTGAGCAACAACATGAATGGTCTTCGGTTTCCGTGTTTCGTA
AAGTCTGGAAACGCGGAAGTCAGCGCCCTGCACCATTATGTTCCGGATCTGCATCGCAGGATGCTGCTGG
CTACCCTGTGGAACACCTACATCTGTATTAACGAAGCGCTGGCATTGACCCTGAGTGATTTTTCTCTGGT
CCCGCCGCATCCATACCGCCAGTTGTTTACCCTCACAACGTTCCAGTAACCGGGCATGTTCATCATCAGT
AACCCGTATCGTGAGCATCCTCTCTCGTTTCATCGGTATCATTACCCCCATGAACAGAAATCCCCCTTAC
ACGGAGGCATCAGTGACCAAACAGGAAAAAACCGCCCTTAACATGGCCCGCTTTATCAGAAGCCAGACAT
TAACGCTTCTGGAGAAACTCAACGAGCTGGACGCGGATGAACAGGCAGACATCTGTGAATCGCTTCACGA
CCACGCTGATGAGCTTTACCGCAGGATCCGCGAAATTGTAAGCGTTAATATTTTGTTAAAATTCGCGTTA
AATTTTTGTTAAATCAGCTCATTTTTTAACCAATAGGCCGAAATCGGCAAAATCCCTTATAAATCAAAAG
AATAGACCGAGATAGGGT
[37 nt withheld, positions 4314-4350]
AAAGAACGTGGACTCCAACGTCAAAGG
[49 nt withheld, positions 4378-4426]
T
[91 nt withheld, positions 4428-4518]
G
[124 nt withheld, positions 4520-4643]
CGCGGATCCTGCCTCGCGCGTTTCGGTGATGACGGTGAAAACCTCTGACACATGCAGCTCCCGGAGACGG
TCACAGCTTGTCTGTAAGCGGATGCCGGGAGCAGACAAGCCCGTCAGGGCGCGTCAGCGGGTGTTGGCGG
GTGTCGGGGCGCAGCCATGACCCAGTCACGTAGCGATAGCGGAGTGTATACTGGCTTAACTATGCGGCAT
CAGAGCAGATTGTACTGAGAGTGCACCATATGCGGTGTGAAATACCGCACAGATGCGTAAGGAGAAAATA
CCGCATCAGGCGCTCTTCCGCTTCCTCGCTCACTGACTCGCTGCGCTCGGTCGTTCGGCTGCGGCGAGCG
GTATCAGCTCACTCAAAGGCGGTAATACGGTTATCCACAGAATCAGGGGATAACGCAGGAAAGAACATGT
GAGCAAAAGGCCAGCAAAAGGCCAGGAACCGTAAAAAGGCCGCGTTGCTGGCGTTTTTCCATAGGCTCCG
CCCCCCTGACGAGCATCACAAAAATCGACGCTCAAGTCAGAGGTGGCGAAACCCGACAGGACTATAAAGA
TACCAGGGTTTCCCCCTGGAAGCTCCCTCGTGCGCTCTCCTGTTCCGACCCTGCCGCTTACCGGATACCT
GTCCGCCTTTCTCCCTTCGGGAAGCGTGGCGCTTTCTCATAGCTCACGCTGTAGGTATCTCAGTTCGGTG
TAGGTCGTTCGCTCCAAGCTGGGCTGTGTGCACGAACCCCCCGTTCAGCCCGACCGCTGCGCCTTATCCG
GTAACTATCGTCTTGAGTCCAACCCGGTAAGACACGACTTATCGCCACTGGCAGCAGCCACTGGTAACAG
GATTAGCAGAGCGAGGTATGTAGGCGGTGCTACAGAGTTCTTGAAGTGGTGGCCTAACTACGGCTACACT
AGAAGGACAGTATTTGGTATCTGCGCTCTGCTGAAGCCAGTTACCTTCGGAAAAAGAGTTGGTAGCTCTT
GATCCGGCAAACAAACCACCGCTGGTAGCGGTGGTTTTTTTGTTTGCAAGCAGCAGATTACGCGCAGAAA
AAAAGGATCTCAAGAAGATCCTTTGATCTTTTCTACGGGGTCTGACGCTCAGTGGAACGAAAACTCACGT
TAAGGGATTTTGGTCATGAGATTATCAAAAAGGATCTTCACCTAGATCCTTTTAAATTAAAAATGAAGTT
TTAAATCAATCTAAAGTATATATGAGTAAACTTGGTCTGACAGTTACCAATGCTTAATCAGTGAGGCACC
TATCTCAGCGATCTGTCTATTTCGTTCATCCATAGTTGCCTGACTCCCCGTCGTGTAGATAACTACGATA
CGGGAGGGCTTACCATCTGGCCCCAGTGCTGCAATGATACCGCGAGACCCACGCTCACCGGCTCCAGATT
TATCAGCAATAAACCAGCCAGCCGGAAGGGCCGAGCGCAGAAGTGGTCCTGCAACTTTATCCGCCTCCAT
CCAGTCTATTAATTGTTGCCGGGAAGCTAGAGTAAGTAGTTCGCCAGTTAATAGTTTGCGCAACGTTGTT
GCCATTGCTGCAGGCATCGTGGTGTCACGCTCGTCGTTTGGTATGGCTTCATTCAGCTCCGGTTCCCAAC
GATCAAGGCGAGTTACATGATCCCCCATGTTGTGCAAAAAAGCGGTTAGCTCCTTCGGTCCTCCGATCGT
TGTCAGAAGTAAGTTGGCCGCAGTGTTATCACTCATGGTTATGGCAGCACTGCATAATTCTCTTACTGTC
ATGCCATCCGTAAGATGCTTTTCTGTGACTGGTGAGTACTCAACCAAGTCATTCTGAGAATAGTGTATGC
GGCGACCGAGTTGCTCTTGCCCGGCGTCAACACGGGATAATACCGCGCCACATAGCAGAACTTTAAAAGT
GCTCATCATTGGAAAACGTTCTTCGGGGCGAAAACTCTCAAGGATCTTACCGCTGTTGAGATCCAGTTCG
ATGTAACCCACTCGTGCACCCAACTGATCTTCAGCATCTTTTACTTTCACCAGCGTTTCTGGGTGAGCAA
AAACAGGAAGGCAAAATGCCGCAAAAAAGGGAATAAGGGCGACACGGAAATGTTGAATACTCATACTCTT
CCTTTTTCAATATTATTGAAGCATTTATCAGGGTTATTGTCTCATGAGCGGATACATATTTGAATGTATT
TAGAAAAATAAACAAATAGGGGTTCCGCGCACATTTCCCCGAAAAGTGCCACCTGACGTCTAAGAAACCA
TTATTATCATGACA
Features (pLannotate 1.2.2; 21 found; start..end, strand, type, name):
     54..131     +  promoter       lacIq promoter: lacI (mutant); In the lacIq allele, a single base change in the promoter boosts expression of the lacI gene about 10-fold.
    132..1214    +  CDS            lacI: lac repressor; lacI; The lac repressor binds to the lac operator to inhibit transcription in E. coli. This inhibition can be relieved by adding lactose or isopropyl-β-D-thiogalactopyranoside (IPTG).
   1227..1248    +  protein_bind   CAP binding site: CAP binding activates transcription in the presence of cAMP. E. coli catabolite activator protein
   1267..1284    +  promoter       tet promoter (fragment): E. coli promoter for tetracycline efflux protein gene
   1457..1485    +  promoter       tac promoter: strong E. coli promoter; hybrid between the trp and lac UV5 promoters
   1493..1509    +  protein_bind   lac operator: The lac repressor binds to the lac operator to inhibit transcription in E. coli. This inhibition can be relieved by adding lactose or isopropyl-β-D-thiogalactopyranoside (IPTG). lac repressor encoded by lacI
   1594..1611    +  CDS            6xHis: 6xHis affinity tag
   1627..2280    +  CDS            GST26_SCHJA: Experimental evidence at protein level: Swiss-Prot protein existence level 1. GST isoenzymes appear to play a central role in the parasite detoxification system. Other functions are also suspected including a role in increasing the solubility of haematin in the parasite gut. From Schistosoma japonicum (Blood fluke).
   2368..2541    +  CDS            Nck2 (fragment): NCK2_MOUSE - Also known as Grb4. Experimental evidence at protein level: Swiss-Prot protein existence level 1. Adapter protein which associates with tyrosine-phosphorylated growth factor receptors or their cellular substrates. Maintains low levels of EIF2S1 phosphorylation by promoting its dephosphorylation by PP1. Plays a role in ELK1-dependent transcriptional activation in response to activated Ras signaling (By similarity). From Mus musculus (Mouse).
   2548..2595    +  terminator     fd terminator (sequence withheld): central terminator from bacteriophage fd (Otsuka and Kunisawa, 1982)
   2600..2812    +  CDS            M13 gene III (fragment) (sequence partly withheld): pIII; III; minor coat protein
   2827..3297    +  CDS            M13 gene III (fragment) (sequence partly withheld): pIII; III; minor coat protein
   3319..3389    +  CDS            TcR (fragment): tetracycline efflux protein; tet; confers resistance to tetracycline
   3631..4011    -  CDS            YPB1_ECOLX: Protein predicted: Swiss-Prot protein existence level 4. From Escherichia coli.
   4028..4179    +  CDS            rop (fragment): Rop protein, which maintains plasmids at low copy number; rop
   4215..4643    -  rep_origin     f1 ori (sequence partly withheld): f1 bacteriophage origin of replication; arrow indicates direction of (+) strand synthesis
   4652..4691    +  CDS            rop (fragment): Rop protein, which maintains plasmids at low copy number; rop
   4793..4933    +  misc_feature   bom: basis of mobility region from pBR322
   5119..5706    -  rep_origin     ori: high-copy-number ColE1/pMB1/pBR322/pUC origin of replication
   5877..6737    -  CDS            AmpR: β-lactamase; bla; confers resistance to ampicillin, carbenicillin, and related antibiotics
   6738..6842    -  promoter       AmpR promoter: bla
