[The description below was written by a language model from this plasmid's Addgene catalogue record and pLannotate feature annotations shown in this document.]
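Description:
pHH0103_VAV3-2/2 is a bacterial expression plasmid built on the pHH0103 backbone for producing and purifying a human SH3 domain from VAV3. The "2/2" in the name presumably marks it as the second of that protein's two SH3 domains. The 224 bp insert was cloned between SfiI and NotI sites. The annotated full sequence (about 6.9 kb) shows a tac promoter with a downstream lac operator driving an open reading frame that begins with a 6xHis tag, followed by Schistosoma japonicum glutathione S-transferase and then the SH3 insert. The domain is therefore made as an N-terminally His- and GST-tagged fusion suited to affinity purification. A lacI gene under the lacIq promoter is carried on the same plasmid, keeping expression repressed until induction with IPTG. The automated annotation labels the insert region as a fragment of mouse Nck2. This most likely reflects similarity among SH3 domains rather than the true identity of the insert, which the catalogue gives as human VAV3.

Downstream of the insert lie an fd terminator and two fragments of M13 gene III, along with an f1 origin. These suggest the backbone derives from a phagemid, although the record describes only protein expression as the use. Propagation in E. coli relies on a ColE1/pBR322-type origin with a bom site. The rop sequences appear only as fragments interrupted by the f1 origin, and the repository lists the plasmid as low copy. Selection is by ampicillin through the β-lactamase gene, and only remnants of the tetracycline resistance gene and its promoter remain. The construct belongs to a collection used for a family-wide analysis of human SH3 domain binding specificities.
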