Addgene plasmid #91524: pHH0103_VAV3-2/2
Purpose: Protein expression and purification of human SH3 domain construct VAV3-2/2
Depositing lab: Sachdev Sidhu. Depositing organization: University of Toronto. Publication: Comprehensive Analysis of the Human SH3 Domain Family Reveals a Wide Variety of Non-canonical Specificities. Teyra J, Huang H, Jain S, Guan X, Dong A, Liu Y, Tempel W, Min J, Tong Y, Kim PM, Bader GD, Sidhu SS. Structure. 2017 Oct 3;25(10):1598-1610.e3. doi: 10.1016/j.str.2017.07.017. Epub 2017 Sep 7. PubMed 28890361.
Backbone
  Vector backbone: pHH0103
  Vector type: Bacterial Expression
Growth in bacteria
  Bacterial resistance: Ampicillin, 100 μg/mL
  Growth temperature: 37°C
  Growth strain: DH5alpha
  Copy number: Low Copy
Gene/Insert
  Gene/Insert name: VAV3-2/2
  Species: H. sapiens (human)
  Insert size (bp): 224
  Entrez Gene: VAV3
  Cloning method: Restriction Enzyme; 5′ cloning site Sfi1 (unknown if destroyed); 3′ cloning site Not1 (unknown if destroyed)
Terms and licenses: Academic/Nonprofit Terms; Industry Terms: Not Available to Industry
How to cite: pHH0103_VAV3-2/2 was a gift from Sachdev Sidhu (Addgene plasmid # 91524 ; http://n2t.net/addgene:91524 ; RRID:Addgene_91524)
