>Addgene plasmid #91524 | pHH0103_VAV3-2/2 | depositor partial sequence | sequence record 176012 | insert sequence
GGTACCGAATTCGGATCCGCGCGCTGGGTATCGCAATCGCCCGTTACGATTTCTGTGCACGTGATATGCG
TGAACTGTCCCTGCTGAAAGGTGATGTTGTCAAAATCTATACCAAAATGTCCGCCAATGGTTGGTGGCGT
GGTGAAGTTAATGGTCGTGTCGGTTGGTTTCCATCCACCTATGTCGAAGAAGATGAAGCGGCCGCTAGCT
AAGTCGACGAGCTC
